Addgene plasmid #14228: pAG426GPD-ccdB-EYFP
Purpose: (Empty Backbone)
Depositing lab: Susan Lindquist. Depositing organization: Whitehead Institute for Biomedical Research. Publication: A suite of Gateway cloning vectors for high-throughput genetic analysis in Saccharomyces cerevisiae. Alberti S, Gitler AD, Lindquist S. Yeast. 2007 Oct . 24(10):913-9. 10.1002/yea.1502 PubMed 17583893.
Backbone
  Vector backbone: pRS426
  Vector type: Yeast Expression ; Gateway Destination
  Selectable markers: URA3
Growth in bacteria
  Bacterial resistance: Chloramphenicol and Ampicillin, 25 & 100 μg/mL
  Growth temperature: 37°C
  Growth strain: ccdB Survival
  Growth instructions: DB3.1, ccdB Survival
  Copy number: Unknown
Gene/Insert
  Gene/Insert name: None
  Tag / fusion protein: EYFP (C terminal on backbone)
  Cloning method: Gateway Cloning
  Sequencing primers: 5′ GPDPro_F
Terms and licenses: Academic/Nonprofit Terms; Industry Terms: Not Available to Industry
Depositor comments: Type of plasmid: 2-micron. This plasmid contains the Gateway technology from Invitrogen; Invitrogen requires purchasing of Gateway Clonase for carrying out the Gateway recombinational cloning reaction http://www.invitrogen.com Please note that the full plasmid sequence is provided as a reference only, and may not match the exact sequence of the plasmid.
How to cite: pAG426GPD-ccdB-EYFP was a gift from Susan Lindquist (Addgene plasmid # 14228 ; http://n2t.net/addgene:14228 ; RRID:Addgene_14228)
