[The description below was written by a language model from this plasmid's Addgene catalogue record and pLannotate feature annotations shown in this document.]
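Description:
pAG426GPD-ccdB-EYFP is an empty Gateway destination vector for protein expression in Saccharomyces cerevisiae, built on the pRS426 backbone. It is an E. coli–yeast shuttle plasmid. In yeast it replicates episomally from the 2μ origin, which typically gives high copy number, and is selected by uracil prototrophy through the URA3 marker, which is also counterselectable with 5-FOA. In bacteria it is maintained by a ColE1/pUC-type origin with ampicillin resistance. Backbone remnants from the pBluescript lineage are also annotated, including an f1 origin, T3 and T7 promoters, and lac regulatory and lacZα fragments.

The expression cassette is driven by the strong constitutive GPD (TDH3/GAP) promoter and closed by the CYC1 terminator. Between them sits the Gateway cassette: attR1 and attR2 sites flanking a chloramphenicol resistance gene and the ccdB toxin gene. Immediately downstream of attR2 lies an EYFP coding sequence. In an LR recombination reaction with an entry clone, the gene of interest replaces the CmR–ccdB segment. If the incoming open reading frame lacks a stop codon and is in frame, it is expressed as a fusion with EYFP at its C terminus. Because CcdB poisons DNA gyrase in ordinary E. coli strains, unrecombined vector is counterselected after the reaction, and the empty plasmid itself has to be propagated in a ccdB-tolerant strain under combined chloramphenicol and ampicillin selection.

The plasmid carries no insert as deposited. It belongs to a suite of yeast Gateway vectors designed for high-throughput genetic analysis, and suits constitutive high-level expression of fluorescently tagged proteins, for example for localization studies. The depositor notes that the full sequence is provided for reference only and may not match the plasmid exactly.
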