Features (pLannotate 1.2.2; 29 found; start..end, strand, type, name):
     69..1411    +  rep_origin     2μ ori: yeast 2μ plasmid origin of replication
   1438..1542    +  promoter       AmpR promoter: bla
   1543..2403    +  CDS            AmpR: β-lactamase; bla; confers resistance to ampicillin, carbenicillin, and related antibiotics
   2574..3162    +  rep_origin     ori: high-copy-number ColE1/pMB1/pBR322/pUC origin of replication
   3345..3437    +  CDS            lacI (fragment): lac repressor; lacI; The lac repressor binds to the lac operator to inhibit transcription in E. coli. This inhibition can be relieved by adding lactose or isopropyl-β-D-thiogalactopyranoside (IPTG).
   3450..3471    +  protein_bind   CAP binding site: CAP binding activates transcription in the presence of cAMP. E. coli catabolite activator protein
   3486..3516    +  promoter       lac promoter: promoter for the E. coli lac operon
   3524..3540    +  protein_bind   lac operator: The lac repressor binds to the lac operator to inhibit transcription in E. coli. This inhibition can be relieved by adding lactose or isopropyl-β-D-thiogalactopyranoside (IPTG). lac repressor encoded by lacI
   3585..3603    +  promoter       T3 promoter: promoter for bacteriophage T3 RNA polymerase
   3632..4276    +  promoter       GAP promoter: S. cerevisiae TDH3; promoter for glyceraldehyde-3-phosphate dehydrogenase
   4282..4302    +  misc_feature   MCS (fragment): pBluescript multiple cloning site
   4306..4430    +  protein_bind   attR1: mutant version of attR; recombination site for the Gateway® LR reaction LR Clonase™
   4455..4485    +  promoter       lac UV5 promoter: E. coli lac promoter with an "up" mutation
   4509..4538    +  promoter       cat promoter (fragment): promoter of the E. coli cat gene encoding chloramphenicol acetyltransferase
   4539..5198    +  CDS            CmR: chloramphenicol acetyltransferase; cat; confers resistance to chloramphenicol
   5380..5538    +  CDS            ccdA (fragment): CCDA_ECO57 - Also known as H, letA. Experimental evidence at protein level: Swiss-Prot protein existence level 1. Antitoxin component of a type II toxin-antitoxin (TA) system which inhibits the post-segregational killing (PSK) of plasmid-free cells, also referred to as a plasmid addiction system. Binds to and blocks the activity of CcdB; will also remove bound CcdB protein from the CcdB-GyrA complex by forming a CcdA-CcdB complex, a process termed rejuvenation. Functions as a transcriptional corepressor for the ccdAB operon, repression also requires CcdB (By similarity). From Escherichia coli
   5543..5845    +  CDS            ccdB: CCDB_ECOLI - Also known as G, letB, letD. Experimental evidence at protein level: Swiss-Prot protein existence level 1. Toxic component of a type II toxin-antitoxin (TA) system, functioning in plasmid maintainence. Responsible for the post- segregational killing (PSK) of plasmid-free cells, also referred to as a plasmid addiction system. Half-life of over 2 hours. Cell killing by CcdB is accompanied by filamentation, defects in chromosome and plasmid segregation, defects in cell division, formation of anucleate cells, decreased DNA synthesis and plasmid loss. Interferes with the activity of DN
   5889..6013    -  protein_bind   attR2: mutant version of attR; recombination site for the Gateway® LR reaction LR Clonase™
   6017..6044    +  misc_feature   MCS (fragment): pBluescript multiple cloning site
   6045..6764    +  CDS            EYFP: enhanced YFP mammalian codon-optimized
   6771..7018    +  terminator     CYC1 terminator: S. cerevisiae CYC1; transcription terminator for CYC1
   7037..7055    -  promoter       T7 promoter: promoter for bacteriophage T7 RNA polymerase
   7063..7218    +  CDS            lacZα (fragment): LacZα fragment of β-galactosidase; lacZ fragment
   7226..7681    +  rep_origin     f1 ori (sequence partly withheld): f1 bacteriophage origin of replication; arrow indicates direction of (+) strand synthesis
   7682..7733    -  misc_feature   bom (fragment): basis of mobility region from pBR322
   7812..8615    -  CDS            URA3: orotidine-5'-phosphate decarboxylase, required for uracil biosynthesis; S. cerevisiae URA3; yeast auxotrophic marker, counterselectable with 5-fluoroorotic acid (5-FOA)
   8616..8831    -  promoter       URA3 promoter: S. cerevisiae URA3
   8846..8895    -  misc_feature   bom (fragment): basis of mobility region from pBR322
   8997..1       -  CDS            rop (fragment) (across the origin): Rop protein, which maintains plasmids at low copy number; rop
>Addgene plasmid #14228 | pAG426GPD-ccdB-EYFP | depositor full sequence | sequence record 7891 | Author sequence
GACGAAAGGGCCTCGTGATACGCCTATTTTTATAGGTTAATGTCATGATAATAATGGTTTCTTAGTATGA
TCCAATATCAAAGGAAATGATAGCATTGAAGGATGAGACTAATCCAATTGAGGAGTGGCAGCATATAGAA
CAGCTAAAGGGTAGTGCTGAAGGAAGCATACGATACCCCGCATGGAATGGGATAATATCACAGGAGGTAC
TAGACTACCTTTCATCCTACATAAATAGACGCATATAAGTACGCATTTAAGCATAAACACGCACTATGCC
GTTCTTCTCATGTATATATATATACAGGCAACACGCAGATATAGGTGCGACGTGAACAGTGAGCTGTATG
TGCGCAGCTCGCGTTGCATTTTCGGAAGCGCTCGTTTTCGGAAACGCTTTGAAGTTCCTATTCCGAAGTT
CCTATTCTCTAGAAAGTATAGGAACTTCAGAGCGCTTTTGAAAACCAAAAGCGCTCTGAAGACGCACTTT
CAAAAAACCAAAAACGCACCGGACTGTAACGAGCTACTAAAATATTGCGAATACCGCTTCCACAAACATT
GCTCAAAAGTATCTCTTTGCTATATATCTCTGTGCTATATCCCTATATAACCTACCCATCCACCTTTCGC
TCCTTGAACTTGCATCTAAACTCGACCTCTACATTTTTTATGTTTATCTCTAGTATTACTCTTTAGACAA
AAAAATTGTAGTAAGAACTATTCATAGAGTGAATCGAAAACAATACGAAAATGTAAACATTTCCTATACG
TAGTATATAGAGACAAAATAGAAGAAACCGTTCATAATTTTCTGACCAATGAAGAATCATCAACGCTATC
ACTTTCTGTTCACAAAGTATGCGCAATCCACATCGGTATAGAATATAATCGGGGATGCCTTTATCTTGAA
AAAATGCACCCGCAGCTTCGCTAGTAATCAGTAAACGCGGGAAGTGGAGTCAGGCTTTTTTTATGGAAGA
GAAAATAGACACCAAAGTAGCCTTCTTCTAACCTTAACGGACCTACAGTGCAAAAAGTTATCAAGAGACT
GCATTATAGAGCGCACAAAGGAGAAAAAAAGTAATCTAAGATGCTTTGTTAGAAAAATAGCGCTCTCGGG
ATGCATTTTTGTAGAACAAAAAAGAAGTATAGATTCTTTGTTGGTAAAATAGCGCTCTCGCGTTGCATTT
CTGTTCTGTAAAAATGCAGCTCAGATTCTTTGTTTGAAAAATTAGCGCTCTCGCGTTGCATTTTTGTTTT
ACAAAAATGAAGCACAGATTCTTCGTTGGTAAAATAGCGCTTTCGCGTTGCATTTCTGTTCTGTAAAAAT
GCAGCTCAGATTCTTTGTTTGAAAAATTAGCGCTCTCGCGTTGCATTTTTGTTCTACAAAATGAAGCACA
GATGCTTCGTTCAGGTGGCACTTTTCGGGGAAATGTGCGCGGAACCCCTATTTGTTTATTTTTCTAAATA
CATTCAAATATGTATCCGCTCATGAGACAATAACCCTGATAAATGCTTCAATAATATTGAAAAAGGAAGA
GTATGAGTATTCAACATTTCCGTGTCGCCCTTATTCCCTTTTTTGCGGCATTTTGCCTTCCTGTTTTTGC
TCACCCAGAAACGCTGGTGAAAGTAAAAGATGCTGAAGATCAGTTGGGTGCACGAGTGGGTTACATCGAA
CTGGATCTCAACAGCGGTAAGATCCTTGAGAGTTTTCGCCCCGAAGAACGTTTTCCAATGATGAGCACTT
TTAAAGTTCTGCTATGTGGCGCGGTATTATCCCGTATTGACGCCGGGCAAGAGCAACTCGGTCGCCGCAT
ACACTATTCTCAGAATGACTTGGTTGAGTACTCACCAGTCACAGAAAAGCATCTTACGGATGGCATGACA
GTAAGAGAATTATGCAGTGCTGCCATAACCATGAGTGATAACACTGCGGCCAACTTACTTCTGACAACGA
TCGGAGGACCGAAGGAGCTAACCGCTTTTTTGCACAACATGGGGGATCATGTAACTCGCCTTGATCGTTG
GGAACCGGAGCTGAATGAAGCCATACCAAACGACGAGCGTGACACCACGATGCCTGTAGCAATGGCAACA
ACGTTGCGCAAACTATTAACTGGCGAACTACTTACTCTAGCTTCCCGGCAACAATTAATAGACTGGATGG
AGGCGGATAAAGTTGCAGGACCACTTCTGCGCTCGGCCCTTCCGGCTGGCTGGTTTATTGCTGATAAATC
TGGAGCCGGTGAGCGTGGGTCTCGCGGTATCATTGCAGCACTGGGGCCAGATGGTAAGCCCTCCCGTATC
GTAGTTATCTACACGACGGGGAGTCAGGCAACTATGGATGAACGAAATAGACAGATCGCTGAGATAGGTG
CCTCACTGATTAAGCATTGGTAACTGTCAGACCAAGTTTACTCATATATACTTTAGATTGATTTAAAACT
TCATTTTTAATTTAAAAGGATCTAGGTGAAGATCCTTTTTGATAATCTCATGACCAAAATCCCTTAACGT
GAGTTTTCGTTCCACTGAGCGTCAGACCCCGTAGAAAAGATCAAAGGATCTTCTTGAGATCCTTTTTTTC
TGCGCGTAATCTGCTGCTTGCAAACAAAAAAACCACCGCTACCAGCGGTGGTTTGTTTGCCGGATCAAGA
GCTACCAACTCTTTTTCCGAAGGTAACTGGCTTCAGCAGAGCGCAGATACCAAATACTGTCCTTCTAGTG
TAGCCGTAGTTAGGCCACCACTTCAAGAACTCTGTAGCACCGCCTACATACCTCGCTCTGCTAATCCTGT
TACCAGTGGCTGCTGCCAGTGGCGATAAGTCGTGTCTTACCGGGTTGGACTCAAGACGATAGTTACCGGA
TAAGGCGCAGCGGTCGGGCTGAACGGGGGGTTCGTGCACACAGCCCAGCTTGGAGCGAACGACCTACACC
GAACTGAGATACCTACAGCGTGAGCTATGAGAAAGCGCCACGCTTCCCGAAGGGAGAAAGGCGGACAGGT
ATCCGGTAAGCGGCAGGGTCGGAACAGGAGAGCGCACGAGGGAGCTTCCAGGGGGAAACGCCTGGTATCT
TTATAGTCCTGTCGGGTTTCGCCACCTCTGACTTGAGCGTCGATTTTTGTGATGCTCGTCAGGGGGGCGG
AGCCTATGGAAAAACGCCAGCAACGCGGCCTTTTTACGGTTCCTGGCCTTTTGCTGGCCTTTTGCTCACA
TGTTCTTTCCTGCGTTATCCCCTGATTCTGTGGATAACCGTATTACCGCCTTTGAGTGAGCTGATACCGC
TCGCCGCAGCCGAACGACCGAGCGCAGCGAGTCAGTGAGCGAGGAAGCGGAAGAGCGCCCAATACGCAAA
CCGCCTCTCCCCGCGCGTTGGCCGATTCATTAATGCAGCTGGCACGACAGGTTTCCCGACTGGAAAGCGG
GCAGTGAGCGCAACGCAATTAATGTGAGTTACCTCACTCATTAGGCACCCCAGGCTTTACACTTTATGCT
TCCGGCTCCTATGTTGTGTGGAATTGTGAGCGGATAACAATTTCACACAGGAAACAGCTATGACCATGAT
TACGCCAAGCGCGCAATTAACCCTCACTAAAGGGAACAAAAGCTGGAGCTCTTCGAGTTTATCATTATCA
ATACTCGCCATTTCAAAGAATACGTAAATAATTAATAGTAGTGATTTTCCTAACTTTATTTAGTCAAAAA
ATTAGCCTTTTAATTCTGCTGTAACCCGTACATGCCCAAAATAGGGGGCGGGTTACACAGAATATATAAC
ACCGAAGGTGCCTGGGTGAACAGGTTTATTCCTGGCATCCACTAAATATAATGGAGCCCGCTTTTTAAGC
TGGCATCCAGAAAAAAAAAGAATCCCAGCACCAAAATATTGTTTTCTTCACCAACCATCAGTTCATAGGT
CCATTCTCTTAGCGCAACTACAGAGAACAGGGGCACAAACAGGCAAAAAACGGGCACAACCTCAATGGAG
TGATGCAACCTGCCTGGAGTAAATGATGACACAAGGCAATTGACCCACGCATGTATCTATCTCATTTTCT
TACACCTTCTATTACCTTCTGCTCTCTCTGATTTGGAAAAAGCTGAAAAAAAAGGTTGAAACCAGTTCCC
TGAAATTATTCCCCTACTTGACTAATAAGTATATAAAGACGGTAGGTATTGATTGTAATTCTGTAAATCT
ATTTCTTAAACTTCTTAAATTCTACTTTTATAGTTAGTCTTTTTTTTAGTTTTAAAACACCAGAACTTAG
TTTCGACGGATTCTAGAACTAGTGGATCCCCCATCACAAGTTTGTACAAAAAAGCTGAACGAGAAACGTA
AAATGATATAAATATCAATATATTAAATTAGATTTTGCATAAAAAACAGACTACATAATACTGTAAAACA
CAACATATCCAGTCACTATGGCGGCCGCATTAGGCACCCCAGGCTTTACACTTTATGCTTCCGGCTCGTA
TAATGTGTGGATTTTGAGTTAGGATCCGTCGAGATTTTCAGGAGCTAAGGAAGCTAAAATGGAGAAAAAA
ATCACTGGATATACCACCGTTGATATATCCCAATGGCATCGTAAAGAACATTTTGAGGCATTTCAGTCAG
TTGCTCAATGTACCTATAACCAGACCGTTCAGCTGGATATTACGGCCTTTTTAAAGACCGTAAAGAAAAA
TAAGCACAAGTTTTATCCGGCCTTTATTCACATTCTTGCCCGCCTGATGAATGCTCATCCGGAATTCCGT
ATGGCAATGAAAGACGGTGAGCTGGTGATATGGGATAGTGTTCACCCTTGTTACACCGTTTTCCATGAGC
AAACTGAAACGTTTTCATCGCTCTGGAGTGAATACCACGACGATTTCCGGCAGTTTCTACACATATATTC
GCAAGATGTGGCGTGTTACGGTGAAAACCTGGCCTATTTCCCTAAAGGGTTTATTGAGAATATGTTTTTC
GTCTCAGCCAATCCCTGGGTGAGTTTCACCAGTTTTGATTTAAACGTGGCCAATATGGACAACTTCTTCG
CCCCCGTTTTCACCATGGGCAAATATTATACGCAAGGCGACAAGGTGCTGATGCCGCTGGCGATTCAGGT
TCATCATGCCGTCTGTGATGGCTTCCATGTCGGCAGAATGCTTAATGAATTACAACAGTACTGCGATGAG
TGGCAGGGCGGGGCGTAAACGCCGCGTGGATCCGGCTTACTAAAAGCCAGATAACAGTATGCGTATTTGC
GCGCTGATTTTTGCGGTATAAGAATATATACTGATATGTATACCCGAAGTATGTCAAAAAGAGGTATGCT
ATGAAGCAGCGTATTACAGTGACAGTTGACAGCGACAGCTATCAGTTGCTCAAGGCATATATGATGTCAA
TATCTCCGGTCTGGTAAGCACAACCATGCAGAATGAAGCCCGTCGTCTGCGTGCCGAACGCTGGAAAGCG
GAAAATCAGGAAGGGATGGCTGAGGTCGCCCGGTTTATTGAAATGAACGGCTCTTTTGCTGACGAGAACA
GGGGCTGGTGAAATGCAGTTTAAGGTTTACACCTATAAAAGAGAGAGCCGTTATCGTCTGTTTGTGGATG
TACAGAGTGATATTATTGACACGCCCGGGCGACGGATGGTGATCCCCCTGGCCAGTGCACGTCTGCTGTC
AGATAAAGTCTCCCGTGAACTTTACCCGGTGGTGCATATCGGGGATGAAAGCTGGCGCATGATGACCACC
GATATGGCCAGTGTGCCGGTCTCCGTTATCGGGGAAGAAGTGGCTGATCTCAGCCACCGCGAAAATGACA
TCAAAAACGCCATTAACCTGATGTTCTGGGGAATATAAATGTCAGGCTCCCTTATACACAGCCAGTCTGC
AGGTCGACCATAGTGACTGGATATGTTGTGTTTTACAGTATTATGTAGTCTGTTTTTTATGCAAAATCTA
ATTTAATATATTGATATTTATATCATTTTACGTTTCTCGTTCAGCTTTCTTGTACAAAGTGGTGATGGGC
TGCAGGAATTCGATATCAAGCTTAATGGTGAGCAAGGGCGAGGAGCTGTTCACCGGGGTGGTGCCCATCC
TGGTCGAGCTGGACGGCGACGTAAACGGCCACAAGTTCAGCGTGTCCGGCGAGGGCGAGGGCGATGCCAC
CTACGGCAAGCTGACCCTGAAGTTCATCTGCACCACCGGCAAGCTGCCCGTGCCCTGGCCCACCCTCGTG
ACCACCTTCGGCTACGGCCTGCAGTGCTTCGCCCGCTACCCCGACCACATGAAGCAGCACGACTTCTTCA
AGTCCGCCATGCCCGAAGGCTACGTCCAGGAGCGCACCATCTTCTTCAAGGACGACGGCAACTACAAGAC
CCGCGCCGAGGTGAAGTTCGAGGGCGACACCCTGGTGAACCGCATCGAGCTGAAGGGCATCGACTTCAAG
GAGGACGGCAACATCCTGGGGCACAAGCTGGAGTACAACTACAACAGCCACAACGTCTATATCATGGCCG
ACAAGCAGAAGAACGGCATCAAGGTGAACTTCAAGATCCGCCACAACATCGAGGACGGCAGCGTGCAGCT
CGCCGACCACTACCAGCAGAACACCCCCATCGGCGACGGCCCCGTGCTGCTGCCCGACAACCACTACCTG
AGCTACCAGTCCGCCCTGAGCAAAGACCCCAACGAGAAGCGCGATCACATGGTCCTGCTGGAGTTCGTGA
CCGCCGCCGGGATCACTCTCGGCATGGACGAGCTGTACAAGTAACTCGAGTCATGTAATTAGTTATGTCA
CGCTTACATTCACGCCCTCCCCCCACATCCGCTCTAACCGAAAAGGAAGGAGTTAGACAACCTGAAGTCT
AGGTCCCTATTTATTTTTTTATAGTTATGTTAGTATTAAGAACGTTATTTATATTTCAAATTTTTCTTTT
TTTTCTGTACAGACGCGTGTACGCATGTAACATTATACTGAAAACCTTGCTTGAGAAGGTTTTGGGACGC
TCGAAGGCTTTAATTTGCGGCCGGTACCCAATTCGCCCTATAGTGAGTCGTATTACGCGCGCTCACTGGC
CGTCGTTTTACAACGTCGTGACTGGGAAAACCCTGGCGTTACCCAACTTAATCGCCTTGCAGCACATCCC
CCTTTCGCCAGCTGGCGTAATAGCGAAGAGGCCCGCACCGATCGCCCTTCCCAACAGTTGCGCAGCCTGA
ATGGCGAATGGCGCG
[124 nt withheld, positions 7226-7349]
C
[91 nt withheld, positions 7351-7441]
A
[49 nt withheld, positions 7443-7491]
CCTTTGACGTTGGAGTCCACGTTCTTT
[37 nt withheld, positions 7519-7555]
ACCCTATCTCGGTCTATTCTTTTGATTTATAAGGGATTTTGCCGATTTCGGCCTATTGGTTAAAAAATGA
GCTGATTTAACAAAAATTTAACGCGAATTTTAACAAAATATTAACGTTTACAATTTCCTGATGCGGTATT
TTCTCCTTACGCATCTGTGCGGTATTTCACACCGCATAGGGTAATAACTGATATAATTAAATTGAAGCTC
TAATTTGTGAGTTTAGTATACATGCATTTACTTATAATACAGTTTTTTAGTTTTGCTGGCCGCATCTTCT
CAAATATGCTTCCCAGCCTGCTTTTCTGTAACGTTCACCCTCTACCTTAGCATCCCTTCCCTTTGCAAAT
AGTCCTCTTCCAACAATAATAATGTCAGATCCTGTAGAGACCACATCATCCACGGTTCTATACTGTTGAC
CCAATGCGTCTCCCTTGTCATCTAAACCCACACCGGGTGTCATAATCAACCAATCGTAACCTTCATCTCT
TCCACCCATGTCTCTTTGAGCAATAAAGCCGATAACAAAATCTTTGTCGCTCTTCGCAATGTCAACAGTA
CCCTTAGTATATTCTCCAGTAGATAGGGAGCCCTTGCATGACAATTCTGCTAACATCAAAAGGCCTCTAG
GTTCCTTTGTTACTTCTTCTGCCGCCTGCTTCAAACCGCTAACAATACCTGGGCCCACCACACCGTGTGC
ATTCGTAATGTCTGCCCATTCTGCTATTCTGTATACACCCGCAGAGTACTGCAATTTGACTGTATTACCA
ATGTCAGCAAATTTTCTGTCTTCGAAGAGTAAAAAATTGTACTTGGCGGATAATGCCTTTAGCGGCTTAA
CTGTGCCCTCCATGGAAAAATCAGTCAAGATATCCACATGTGTTTTTAGTAAACAAATTTTGGGACCTAA
TGCTTCAACTAACTCCAGTAATTCCTTGGTGGTACGAACATCCAATGAAGCACACAAGTTTGTTTGCTTT
TCGTGCATGATATTAAATAGCTTGGCAGCAACAGGACTAGGATGAGTAGCAGCACGTTCCTTATATGTAG
CTTTCGACATGATTTATCTTCGTTTCCTGCAGGTTTTTGTTCTGTGCAGTTGGGTTAAGAATACTGGGCA
ATTTCATGTTTCTTCAACACTACATATGCGTATATATACCAATCTAAGTCTGTGCTCCTTCCTTCGTTCT
TCCTTCTGTTCGGAGATTACCGAATCAAAAAAATTTCAAAGAAACCGAAATCAAAAAAAAGAATAAAAAA
AAAATGATGAATTGAATTGAAAAGCTGTGGTATGGTGCACTCTCAGTACAATCTGCTCTGATGCCGCATA
GTTAAGCCAGCCCCGACACCCGCCAACACCCGCTGACGCGCCCTGACGGGCTTGTCTGCTCCCGGCATCC
GCTTACAGACAAGCTGTGACCGTCTCCGGGAGCTGCATGTGTCAGAGGTTTTCACCGTCATCACCGAAAC
GCGCGA
