>Addgene plasmid #14228 | pAG426GPD-ccdB-EYFP | addgene partial sequence | sequence record 20649 | 14228 with pRS_marker
TTCATTCATCATTTTTTTTTTATTCTTTTTTTTGATTTCGGTTTCCTTGAAATTTTTTTGATTCGGTAAT
CTCCGAACAGAAGGAAGAACGAAGGAAGGAGCACAGACTTAGATTGGTATATATACGCATATGTAGTGTT
GAAGAAACATGAAATTGCCCAGTATTCTTAACCCAACTGCACAGAACAAAAACCTGCAGGAAACGAAGAT
AAATCATGTCGAAAGCTACATATAAGGAACGTGCTGCTACTCATCCTAGTCCTGTTGCTGCCAAGCTATT
TAATATCATGCACGAAAAGCAAACAAACTTGTGTGCTTCATTGGATGTTCGTACCACCAAGGAATTACTG
GAGTTAGTTGAAGCATTAGGTCCCAAAATTTGTTTACTAAAAACACATGTGGATATCTTGACTGATTTTT
CCATGGAGGGCACAGTTAAGCCGCTAAAGGCATTATCCGCCAAGTACAATTTTTTACTCTTCGAAGACAG
AAAATTTGCTGACATTGGTAATACAGTCAAATTGCAGTACTCTGCGGGTGTATACAGAATAGCAGAATGG
GCAGACATTACGAATGCACACGGTGTGGTGGGCCCAGGTATTGTTAGCGGTTTGAAGCAGGCGGCAGAAG
AAGTAACAAAGGAACCTAGAGGCCTTTTGATGTTAGCAGAATTGTCATGCAAGGGCTCCCTATCTACTGG
AGAATATACTAAGGGTACTGTTGACATTGCGAAGAGCGACAAAGATTTTGTTATCGGCTTTATTGCTCAA
GAGACATGGGTGGAAGAGATGAAGGTTA
