>Addgene plasmid #14228 | pAG426GPD-ccdB-EYFP | addgene partial sequence | sequence record 20650 | 14228 with GW5
GGGTGCCTAATGCGGCCGCCATAGTGACTGGATATGTTGTGTTTTACAGTATTATGTAGTCTGTTTTTTA
TGCAAAATCTAATTTAATATATTGATATTTATATCATTTTACGTTTCTCGTTCAGCTTTTTTGTACAAAC
TTGTGATGGGGGATCCACTAGTTCTAGAATCCGTCGAAACTAAGTTCTGGTGTTTTAAAACTAAAAAAAA
GACTAACTATAAAAGTAGAATTTAAGAAGTTTAAGAAATAGATTTACAGAATTACAATCAATACCTACCG
TCTTTATATACTTATTAGTCAAGTAGGGGAATAATTTCAGGGAACTGGTTTCAACCTTTTTTTTCAGCTT
TTTCCAAATCAGAGAGAGCAGAAGGTAATAGAAGGGGTAAGAAAATGAGATAGATACATGCGTGGGTCAA
TTGCCTTGTGTCATCATTTACTCCAGGCAGGTTGCATCACTCCATTGAGGTTGTGCCCGTTTTTTGCCTG
TTTGTGCCCCTGTTCTCTGTAGTTGCGCTAAGAGAATGGACCTATGAACTGATGGTTGGTGAAGAAAACA
ATATTTTGGTGCTGGGATTCTTTTTTTTTCTGGA
