>Addgene plasmid #14228 | pAG426GPD-ccdB-EYFP | addgene partial sequence | sequence record 20651 | 14228 with GW3
GGGGAAGAGTGGCTGATCTCAGCCACCGCGAAAATGACATCAAAAACGCCATTAACCTGATGTTCTGGGG
AATATAAATGTCAGGCTCCCTTATACACAGCCAGTCTGCAGGTCGACCATAGTGACTGGATATGTTGTGT
TTTACAGTATTATGTAGTCTGTTTTTTATGCAAAATCTAATTTAATATATTGATATTTATATCATTTTAC
GTTTCTCGTTCAGCTTTCTTGTACAAAGTGGTGATGGGCTGCAGGAATTCGATATCAAGCTTAATGGTGA
GCAAGGGCGAGGAGCTGTTCACCGGGGTGGTGCCCATCCTGGTCGAGCTGGACGGCGACGTAAACGGCCA
CAAGTTCAGCGTGTCCGGCGAGGGCGAGGGCGATGCCACCTACGGCAAGCTGACCCTGAAGTTCATCTGC
ACCACCGGCAAGCTGCCCGTGCCCTGGCCCACCCTCGTGACCACCTTCGGCTACGGCCTGCAGTGCTTCG
CCCGCTACCCCGACCACATGAAGCAGCACGACTTCTTCAAGTCCGCCATGCCCGAAGGCTACGTCCAGGA
GCGCACCATCTTCTTCAAGGACGACGGCAACTACAAGACCCGCGCCGAGGTGAAGTTCGAGGGCGACACC
CTGGTGAACCGCATCGAGCTGAAGGGCATCGACTTCAAGGAAGACGGCAACATCCTGGGGCACAAGCTGG
AGTACAACTACAACAGCCACAACGTCTATATCATGGCCGACAAGCAGAAGAACGGCATCAAG
